>Addgene plasmid #25125 | PP-GAPDH | depositor partial sequence | sequence record 11599 | Author sequence
ACTTTGGGAATTAACGGTTTCGGACGTATTGGTCGTTTAGTTTTGAGAGCCTGTATGGAAAGAAATGACA
TTACAGTAGTAGCAATAAATGATCCATTCATGGACGTTGAATATATGGCTTACCTCTTGAAGTATGATTC
AGTTCATGGTAACTTCAATGGTACAGTTGAGGTATCAGGCAAGGATTTATGCATCAACGGTAAGGTAGTA
AAGGTATTCCAAGCTAAGGACCCAGCAGAAATCCCATGGGGTGCTTCAGGTGCTCAAATTGTATGCGAGT
CAACTGGTGTATTCACAACAGAGGAGAAGGCTTCATTGCATCTTAAAGGCGGTGCCAAGAAGGTCATTAT
CTCTGCTCCACCAAAGGACAATGTCCCAATGTATGTCATGGGAGTAAATAACACTGAATATGACCCATCA
AAATTCAACGTTATCTCTAACGCTTCTTGCACAACAAACTGTCTTGCTCCTTTGGCTAAGATTATTAATG
ACAAGTTTGGAATTGTTGAAGGTTTGATGACAACTGTTCACTCTCTTACTGCTAACCAATTAACTGTTGA
TGGTCCAAGCAAGGGTGGCAAGGACTGGAGAGCAGGAAGATGCGCTGGGAACAACATTATTCCAGCAAGT
ACTGGAGCAGCTAAGGCCGTAGGTAAGGTCATCCCAGCTTTGAATGGAAAGCTCACAGGTATGGCCATCC
GTGTCCCAACTCCAGATGTTTCCGTTGTTGATTTAACATGCAAGCTTGCAAAACCAGCCTCTATAGAGGA
AATCTATCAAGCCGTTAAGGAAGCATCCAATGGTCCAATGAAGGGAATTATGGGCTACACAAGCGATGAT
GTCGTCTCGACCGATTTCATTGGTTGCAAGTATTCTTCTATCTTCGACAAGAATGCATGCATTGCACTCA
ATGATTCATTTGTTAAACTCATTTCATGGTATGATAACGAATCTGGTTACTCAAACAGACTTGTCGATCT
CGCCGTTTATGTTGCTTCAAGAGGTCTC
