>Addgene plasmid #25125 | PP-GAPDH | addgene partial sequence | sequence record 31202 | 25125 with T7
TATTTTGTTTACTTTAAGAAGGAGATATACCATGCATCATCATCATCATCACAGCAGCGGCAGAGAAAAC
TTGTATTTCCAGGGCACTTTGGGAATTAACGGTTTCGGACGTATTGGTCGTTTAGTTTTGAGAGCCTGTA
TGGAAAGAAATGACATTACAGTAGTAGCAATAAATGATCCATTCATGGACGTTGAATATATGGCTTACCT
CTTGAAGTATGATTCAGTTCATGGTAACTTCAATGGTACAGTTGAGGTATCAGGCAAGGATTTATGCATC
AACGGTAAGGTAGTAAAGGTATTCCAAGCTAAGGACCCAGCAGAAATCCCATGGGGTGCTTCAGGTGCTC
AAATTGTATGCGAGTCAACTGGTGTATTCACAACAGAGGAGAAGGCTTCATTGCATCTTAAAGGCGGTGC
CAAGAAGGTCATTATCTCTGCTCCACCAAAGGACAATGTCCCAATGTATGTCATGGGAGTAAATAACACT
GAATATGACCCATCAAAATTCAACGTTATCTCTAACGCTTCTTGCACAACAAACTGTCTTGCTCCTTTGG
CTAAGATTATTAATGACAAGTTTGGAATTGTTGAAGGTTTGATGACAACTGTTCACTCTCTTACTGCTAA
CCAATTAACTGTTGATGGTCCAAGCAAGGGTGGCAAGGACTGGAGAGCAGGAAGATGCGCTGGGAACAAC
ATTATTCCAGCAAGTACTGGAGCAGCTAAGGCCGTAGGTAAGGTCATCCCAGCTTTGAATGGAAAGCTCA
CAGGTATGGCCATCCGTGTCCCAACTCCAGATGTTTCCGTTGTTGATTTAACATGCAAGCTTGCAAAACC
AGCCTCTATAGAGGAAATCTATCAAGCCGTTAAGGAAGCATCCAATGGTCCAATGAAGGGAATTATGGGC
TACACAAGCGATGATGTCGTCTCGACCGATTTCAT
