[The description below was written by a language model from this plasmid's Addgene catalogue record.]
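Description:
PP-GAPDH is a bacterial expression plasmid built on the pET15-MHL backbone, a pET-family vector from a structural genomics consortium, listed at 7737 bp without insert. It is propagated in E. coli cloning strains such as DH5alpha under ampicillin selection and is recorded as low copy. No feature table accompanies the record, so the origin of replication and the promoter are not explicitly stated. The listed sequencing primers (T7 forward and T7 terminator) are consistent with the insert sitting in a T7 promoter/terminator expression cassette, as is usual for pET vectors, where transcription depends on T7 RNA polymerase supplied by an appropriate expression host.

The payload is a 1008 bp insert encoding glyceraldehyde-3-phosphate dehydrogenase (locus cgd6_3790) from the apicomplexan parasite Cryptosporidium parvum, introduced by restriction enzyme cloning. The protein carries an N-terminal His tag, which allows purification of the recombinant enzyme by immobilised metal affinity chromatography. The record does not say whether a protease cleavage site separates the tag from the protein.

The stated purpose is bacterial expression for structure determination, and the depositor links the construct to a deposited crystal structure of the enzyme. The record cautions that the insert may not represent the full open reading frame, since constructs of this type are often trimmed to boundaries that favour soluble expression and crystallisation. Users needing full-length protein should therefore check the insert boundaries against the annotated gene. Beyond structural work, such a construct would be suited to producing purified parasite GAPDH for biochemical or enzymatic characterisation.
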