Addgene plasmid #25125: PP-GAPDH
Purpose: Bacterial expression for structure determination; may not be full ORF
Depositing lab: Cheryl Arrowsmith. Depositing organization: University of Toronto.
Backbone
  Vector backbone: pET15-MHL
  Backbone manufacturer: SGC
  Backbone size w/o insert (bp): 7737
  Vector type: Bacterial Expression
Growth in bacteria
  Bacterial resistance: Ampicillin, 100 μg/mL
  Growth temperature: 37°C
  Growth strain: DH5alpha
  Copy number: Low Copy
Gene/Insert
  Gene/Insert name: cgd6_3790:C39808 (alt names: PDB: 3CPS; glyceraldehyde-3-phosphate dehydrogenase (cgd6_3790))
  Species: Cryptosporidium parvum
  Insert size (bp): 1008
  Entrez Gene: cgd6_3790
  Tag / fusion protein: His (N terminal on insert)
  Cloning method: Restriction Enzyme
  Sequencing primers: 5′ T7; 3′ T7-term
Terms and licenses: Academic/Nonprofit Terms; Industry Terms: Not Available to Industry
Depositor comments: PDB: 3CPS. http://www.thesgc.org/structures/3CPS/ .
How to cite: PP-GAPDH was a gift from Cheryl Arrowsmith (Addgene plasmid # 25125 ; http://n2t.net/addgene:25125 ; RRID:Addgene_25125)
